>Addgene plasmid #187162 | TALED_Left-stuffer-8e | addgene full sequence | sequence record 368782 | Addgene NGS Result
GACGGATCGGGAGATCTCCCGATCCCCTATGGTGCACTCTCAGTACAATCTGCTCTGATGCCGCATAGTT
AAGCCAGTATCTGCTCCCTGCTTGTGTGTTGGAGGTCGCTGAGTAGTGCGCGAGCAAAATTTAAGCTACA
ACAAGGCAAGGCTTGACCGACAATTGCATGAAGAATCTGCTTAGGGTTAGGCGTTTTGCGCTGCTTCGCG
ATGTACGGGCCAGATATACGCGTTGACATTGATTATTGACTAGTTATTAATAGTAATCAATTACGGGGTC
ATTAGTTCATAGCCCATATATGGAGTTCCGCGTTACATAACTTACGGTAAATGGCCCGCCTGGCTGACCG
CCCAACGACCCCCGCCCATTGACGTCAATAATGACGTATGTTCCCATAGTAACGCCAATAGGGACTTTCC
ATTGACGTCAATGGGTGGAGTATTTACGGTAAACTGCCCACTTGGCAGTACATCAAGTGTATCATATGCC
AAGTACGCCCCCTATTGACGTCAATGACGGTAAATGGCCCGCCTGGCATTATGCCCAGTACATGACCTTA
TGGGACTTTCCTACTTGGCAGTACATCTACGTATTAGTCATCGCTATTACCATGGTGATGCGGTTTTGGC
AGTACATCAATGGGCGTGGATAGCGGTTTGACTCACGGGGATTTCCAAGTCTCCACCCCATTGACGTCAA
TGGGAGTTTGTTTTGGCACCAAAATCAACGGGACTTTCCAAAATGTCGTAACAACTCCGCCCCATTGACG
CAAATGGGCGGTAGGCGTGTACGGTGGGAGGTCTATATAAGCAGAGCTCTCTGGCTAACTAGAGAACCCA
CTGCTTACTGGCTTATCGAAATTAATACGACTCACTATAGGGAGATGGCTCTTAGTCGAGCCGTCTGTGG
TACTTCCCGACAGCTTGCTCCAGTCTTGGGGTACCTTGGCTCCCGACAAAAGCACTCTCTCCCTGATTAC
CCTTACGATGTACCTGACTACGCCGGCTACCCTTACGACGTACCAGATTACGCTGGATATCCATACGATG
TCCCTGATTATGCTGGGATCCGAATTCAAGATCTACGCACGCTCGGCTACAGCCAGCAGCAACAGGAGAA
GATCAAACCGAAGGTTCGTTCGACAGTGGCGCAGCACCACGAGGCACTGGTCGGCCATGGGTTTACACAC
GCGCACATCGTTGCGCTCAGCCAACACCCGGCAGCGTTAGGGACCGTCGCTGTCAAGTATCAGGACATGA
TCGCAGCGTTGCCAGAGGCGACACACGAAGCGATCGTTGGCGTCGGCAAACAGTGGTCCGGCGCACGCGC
TCTGGAGGCCTTGCTCACGGTGGCGGGAGAGTTGAGAGGTCCACCGTTACAGTTGGACACAGGCCAACTT
CTCAAGATTGCAAAACGTGGCGGCGTGACCGCAGTGGAGGCAGTGCATGCATGGCGCAATGCACTGACGG
GTGCCCCCCTGAGGAGACGATGGCCTCCTCCGAGGACGTCATCAAGGAGTTCATGCGCTTCAAGGTGCGC
ATGGAGGGCTCCGTGAACGGCCACGAGTTCGAGATCGAGGGCGAGGGCGAGGGCCGCCCCTACGAGGGCA
CCCAGACCGCCAAGCTGAAGGTGACCAAGGGCGGCCCCCTGCCCTTCGCCTGGGACATCCTGTCCCCTCA
GTTCCAGTACGGCTCCAAGGCCTACGTGAAGCACCCCGCCGACATCCCCGACTACTTGAAGCTGTCCTTC
CCCGAGGGCTTCAAGTGGGAGCGCGTGATGAACTTCGAGGACGGCGGCGTGGTGACCGTGACCCAGGACT
CCTCCCTGCAGGACGGCGAGTTCATCTACAAGGTGAAGCTGCGCGGCACCAACTTCCCCTCCGACGGCCC
CGTAATGCAGAAGAAGACCATGGGCTGGGAGGCCTCCACCGAGCGGATGTACCCCGAGGACGGCGCCCTG
AAGGGCGAGATCAAGATGAGGCTGAAGCTGAAGGACGGCGGCCACTACGACGCCGAGGTCAAGACCACCT
ACATGGCCAAGAAGCCCGTGCAGCTGCCCGGCGCCTACAAGACCGACATCAAGCTGGACATCACCTCCCA
CAACGAGGACTACACCATCGTGGAACAGTACGAGCGCGCCGAGGGCCGCCACTCCACCGGCGCCGAATTC
ATGACATCAATTATTATACATCGGAGGAGGATCCAGTGAGCAAGGGCGAGGAGCTGTTCACCGGGGTGGT
GCCCATCCTGGTCGAGCTGGACGGCGACGTAAACGGCCACAAGTTCAGCGTGTCCGGCGAGGGCGAGGGC
GATGCCACCTACGGCAAGCTGACCCTGAAGTTCATCTGCACCACCGGCAAGCTGCCCGTGCCCTGGCCCA
CCCTCGTGACCACCCTGACCTACGGCGTGCAGTGCTTCAGCCGCTACCCCGACCACATGAAGCAGCACGA
CTTCTTCAAGTCCGCCATGCCCGAAGGCTACGTCCAGGAGCGCACCATCTTCTTCAAGGACGACGGCAAC
TACAAGACCCGCGCCGAGGTGAAGTTCGAGGGCGACACCCTGGTGAACCGCATCGAGCTGAAGGGCATCG
ACTTCAAGGAGGACGGCAACATCCTGGGGCACAAGCTGGAGTACAACTACAACAGCCACAACGTCTATAT
CATGGCCGACAAGCAGAAGAACGGCATCAAGGTGAACTTCAAGATCCGCCACAACATCGAGGACGGCAGC
GTGCAGCTCGCCGACCACTACCAGCAGAACACCCCCATCGGCGACGGCCCCGTGCTGCTGCCCGACAACC
ACTACCTGAGCACCCAGTCCGCCCTGAGCAAAGACCCCAACGAGAAGCGCGATCACATGGTCCTGCTGGA
GTTCGTGACCGCCGCCGGGATCACTCTCGGCATGGACGAGCTGTACAAGTAACGTCTCCCGGTCTGACTC
CGGAACAGGTGGTGGCGATTGCAAGCAACGGCGGCGGCAAACAGGCTCTAGAGAGCATTGTTGCCCAGCT
CTCCAGACCTGATCCGGCGCTAGCCGCGTTGCTAGTCTCAGGAAGCGAAACTCCTGGTACCTCAGAGTCC
GCTACTCCCGAATCCTCTGAGGTGGAGTTTTCCCACGAGTACTGGATGAGACATGCCCTGACCCTGGCCA
AGAGGGCACGGGATGAGAGGGAGGTGCCTGTGGGAGCCGTGCTGGTGCTGAACAATAGAGTGATCGGCGA
GGGCTGGAACAGAGCCATCGGCCTGCACGACCCAACAGCCCATGCCGAAATTATGGCCCTGAGACAGGGC
GGCCTGGTCATGCAGAACTACAGACTGATTGACGCCACCCTGTACGTGACATTCGAGCCTTGCGTGATGT
GCGCCGGCGCCATGATCCACTCTAGGATCGGCCGCGTGGTGTTTGGCGTGAGGAACTCAAAAAGAGGCGC
CGCAGGCTCCCTGATGAACGTGCTGAACTACCCCGGCATGAATCACCGCGTCGAAATTACCGAGGGAATC
CTGGCAGATGAATGTGCCGCCCTGCTGTGCGATTTCTATCGGATGCCTAGACAGGTGTTCAATGCTCAGA
AGAAGGCCCAGAGCTCCATCAACTAGTCAGGGCCCTATTCTATAGTGTCACCTAAATGCTAGAGCTCGCT
GATCAGCCTCGACTGTGCCTTCTAGTTGCCAGCCATCTGTTGTTTGCCCCTCCCCCGTGCCTTCCTTGAC
CCTGGAAGGTGCCACTCCCACTGTCCTTTCCTAATAAAATGAGGAAATTGCATCGCATTGTCTGAGTAGG
TGTCATTCTATTCTGGGGGGTGGGGTGGGGCAGGACAGCAAGGGGGAGGATTGGGAAGACAATAGCAGGC
ATGCTGGGGATGCGGTGGGCTCTATGGCTTCTGAGGCGGAAAGAACCAGCTGGGGCTCTAGGGGGTATCC
CCACGCTGCAGTGAGCGGGACTCTGGGGTTCGAAATGACCGACCAAGCGACGCCCAACCTGCCATCACGA
GATTTCGATTCCACCGCCGCCTTCTATGAAAGGTTGGGCTTCGGAATCGTTTTCCGGGACGCCGGCTGGA
TGATCCTCCAGCGCGGGGATCTCATGCTGGAGTTCTTCGCCCACCCCAACTTGTTTATTGCAGCTTATAA
TGGTTACAAATAAAGCAATAGCATCACAAATTTCACAAATAAAGCATTTTTTTCACTGCATTCTAGTTGT
GGTTTGTCCAAACTCATCAATGTATCTTATCATGTCTGTATACCGTCGACCTCTAGCTAGAGCTTGGCGT
AATCATGGTCATAGCTGTTTCCTGTGTGAAATTGTTATCCGCTCACAATTCCACACAACATACGAGCCGG
AAGCATAAAGTGTAAAGCCTGGGGTGCCTAATGAGTGAGCTAACTCACATTAATTGCGTTGCGCTCACTG
CCCGCTTTCCAGTCGGGAAACCTGTCGTGCCAGCTGCATTAATGAATCGGCCAACGCGCGGGGAGAGGCG
GTTTGCGTATTGGGCGCTCTTCCGCTTCCTCGCTCACTGACTCGCTGCGCTCGGTCGTTCGGCTGCGGCG
AGCGGTATCAGCTCACTCAAAGGCGGTAATACGGTTATCCACAGAATCAGGGGATAACGCAGGAAAGAAC
ATGTGAGCAAAAGGCCAGCAAAAGGCCAGGAACCGTAAAAAGGCCGCGTTGCTGGCGTTTTTCCATAGGC
TCCGCCCCCCTGACGAGCATCACAAAAATCGACGCTCAAGTCAGAGGTGGCGAAACCCGACAGGACTATA
AAGATACCAGGCGTTTCCCCCTGGAAGCTCCCTCGTGCGCTCTCCTGTTCCGACCCTGCCGCTTACCGGA
TACCTGTCCGCCTTTCTCCCTTCGGGAAGCGTGGCGCTTTCTCATAGCTCACGCTGTAGGTATCTCAGTT
CGGTGTAGGTCGTTCGCTCCAAGCTGGGCTGTGTGCACGAACCCCCCGTTCAGCCCGACCGCTGCGCCTT
ATCCGGTAACTATCGTCTTGAGTCCAACCCGGTAAGACACGACTTATCGCCACTGGCAGCAGCCACTGGT
AACAGGATTAGCAGAGCGAGGTATGTAGGCGGTGCTACAGAGTTCTTGAAGTGGTGGCCTAACTACGGCT
ACACTAGAAGAACAGTATTTGGTATCTGCGCTCTGCTGAAGCCAGTTACCTTCGGAAAAAGAGTTGGTAG
CTCTTGATCCGGCAAACAAACCACCGCTGGTAGCGGTGGTTTTTTTGTTTGCAAGCAGCAGATTACGCGC
AGAAAAAAAGGATCTCAAGAAGATCCTTTGATCTTTTCTACGGGGTCTGACGCTCAGTGGAACGAAAACT
CACGTTAAGGGATTTTGGTCATGAGATTATCAAAAAGGATCTTCACCTAGATCCTTTTAAATTAAAAATG
AAGTTTTAAATCAATCTAAAGTATATATGAGTAAACTTGGTCTGACAGTTACCAATGCTTAATCAGTGAG
GCACCTATCTCAGCGATCTGTCTATTTCGTTCATCCATAGTTGCCTGACTCCCCGTCGTGTAGATAACTA
CGATACGGGAGGGCTTACCATCTGGCCCCAGTGCTGCAATGATACCGCGAGATCCACGCTCACCGGCTCC
AGATTTATCAGCAATAAACCAGCCAGCCGGAAGGGCCGAGCGCAGAAGTGGTCCTGCAACTTTATCCGCC
TCCATCCAGTCTATTAATTGTTGCCGGGAAGCTAGAGTAAGTAGTTCGCCAGTTAATAGTTTGCGCAACG
TTGTTGCCATTGCTACAGGCATCGTGGTGTCACGCTCGTCGTTTGGTATGGCTTCATTCAGCTCCGGTTC
CCAACGATCAAGGCGAGTTACATGATCCCCCATGTTGTGCAAAAAAGCGGTTAGCTCCTTCGGTCCTCCG
ATCGTTGTCAGAAGTAAGTTGGCCGCAGTGTTATCACTCATGGTTATGGCAGCACTGCATAATTCTCTTA
CTGTCATGCCATCCGTAAGATGCTTTTCTGTGACTGGTGAGTACTCAACCAAGTCATTCTGAGAATAGTG
TATGCGGCGACCGAGTTGCTCTTGCCCGGCGTCAATACGGGATAATACCGCGCCACATAGCAGAACTTTA
AAAGTGCTCATCATTGGAAAACGTTCTTCGGGGCGAAAACTCTCAAGGATCTTACCGCTGTTGAGATCCA
GTTCGATGTAACCCACTCGTGCACCCAACTGATCTTCAGCATCTTTTACTTTCACCAGCGTTTCTGGGTG
AGCAAAAACAGGAAGGCAAAATGCCGCAAAAAAGGGAATAAGGGCGACACGGAAATGTTGAATACTCATA
CTCTTCCTTTTTCAATATTATTGAAGCATTTATCAGGGTTATTGTCTCATGAGCGGATACATATTTGAAT
GTATTTAGAAAAATAAACAAATAGGGGTTCCGCGCACATTTCCCCGAAAAGTGCCACCTGACGTC
Features (pLannotate 1.2.2; 23 found; start..end, strand, type, name):
     28..80      -  misc_feature   bom (fragment): basis of mobility region from pBR322
    235..614     +  enhancer       CMV enhancer: human cytomegalovirus immediate early enhancer
    615..818     +  promoter       CMV promoter: human cytomegalovirus (CMV) immediate early promoter
    814..847     +  LTR            5' LTR (truncated) (fragment): truncated 5' long terminal repeat (LTR) from HIV-1
    863..881     +  promoter       T7 promoter: promoter for bacteriophage T7 RNA polymerase
    891..989     +  CDS            SOD2 (fragment): SODM_HUMAN - Experimental evidence at protein level: Swiss-Prot protein existence level 1. Destroys superoxide anion radicals which are normally produced within the cells and which are toxic to biological systems. From Homo sapiens (Human).
   1008..1034    +  CDS            HA: HA (human influenza hemagglutinin) epitope tag
   1080..1481    +  CDS            avrXa10 (fragment): AVX10_XANOO - Experimental evidence at protein level: Swiss-Prot protein existence level 1. Avirulence protein. Induces the hypersensitive response (HR)in rice plants carrying the resistance gene Xa10. Activity depends on the presence of the core repeat domains; replacement with repeat domains from other proteins (AvrBs3 of X.euvesicatoria (AC P14727) or AvrXa7 of this organism) does not elicit the HR. Probably acts as a transcription factor in its host plant (rice) to induce plant resistance or disease. From Xanthomonas oryzae pv. oryzae.
   1490..2164    +  CDS            mRFP1: mRFP1 is a basic (constitutively fluorescent) red fluorescent protein published in 2002, derived from Discosoma sp.. It is reported to be a somewhat slowly-maturing monomer with low acid sensitivity.
   2206..2922    +  CDS            EGFP: the original enhanced GFP (Yang et al., 1996) mammalian codon-optimized
   3096..3587    +  CDS            tadA: TADA_ECOLI - Also known as yfhC. Experimental evidence at protein level: Swiss-Prot protein existence level 1. Catalyzes the deamination of adenosine to inosine at the wobble position 34 of tRNA(Arg2). Essential for cell viability. From Escherichia coli (strain K12).
   3609..3627    -  promoter       SP6 promoter: promoter for bacteriophage SP6 RNA polymerase
   3653..3877    +  polyA_signal   bGH poly(A) signal: bovine growth hormone polyadenylation signal
   3881..3902    +  promoter       SV40 promoter (fragment): SV40 enhancer and early promoter
   3955..4113    +  CDS            ble (fragment): BLE_KLEPN - Experimental evidence at protein level: Swiss-Prot protein existence level 1. Binding protein with a strong affinity to the bleomycin family of antibiotics. Binds to CL990; an antimitotic-antibiotic compound. From Klebsiella pneumoniae.
   4108..4229    +  polyA_signal   SV40 poly(A) signal: SV40 polyadenylation signal
   4302..4318    -  protein_bind   lac operator: The lac repressor binds to the lac operator to inhibit transcription in E. coli. This inhibition can be relieved by adding lactose or isopropyl-β-D-thiogalactopyranoside (IPTG). lac repressor encoded by lacI
   4326..4356    -  promoter       lac promoter: promoter for the E. coli lac operon
   4371..4392    -  protein_bind   CAP binding site: CAP binding activates transcription in the presence of cAMP. E. coli catabolite activator protein
   4405..4497    -  CDS            lacI (fragment): lac repressor; lacI; The lac repressor binds to the lac operator to inhibit transcription in E. coli. This inhibition can be relieved by adding lactose or isopropyl-β-D-thiogalactopyranoside (IPTG).
   4680..5268    -  rep_origin     ori: high-copy-number ColE1/pMB1/pBR322/pUC origin of replication
   5439..6299    -  CDS            AmpR: β-lactamase; bla; confers resistance to ampicillin, carbenicillin, and related antibiotics
   6300..6404    -  promoter       AmpR promoter: bla
