[The description below was written by a language model from this plasmid's Addgene catalogue record and pLannotate feature annotations shown in this document.]
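Description:
TALED_Left-stuffer-8e is a mammalian expression plasmid on the p3s backbone. Its catalogue entry calls it the original vector from which the other constructs in its series were made, in work on programmable A-to-G base editing of human mitochondrial DNA. It is propagated in E. coli through a high-copy ColE1/pUC-type origin and selected with ampicillin via the AmpR (β-lactamase) cassette. The annotation shows only small remnants of an SV40 promoter and a bleomycin-resistance gene ahead of an SV40 poly(A) signal, so no intact mammalian selection marker is apparent. The catalogue lists about 6.5 kb in total, and the sequenced record is slightly shorter at 6,435 nt.

The payload is a synthetic insert of roughly 2.8 kb, driven by the CMV enhancer/promoter and terminated by the bGH polyadenylation signal, with T7 and SP6 promoters flanking the cassette. Reading downstream, the annotated elements are a short N-terminal fragment of human SOD2, which probably serves as a mitochondrial targeting sequence, then an HA epitope tag and a segment matching a Xanthomonas TAL effector (avrXa10-like), likely the TALE N-terminal region. Next come mRFP1 and EGFP coding sequences, followed by an E. coli tadA-derived adenosine deaminase. The "8e" in the name suggests the evolved TadA8e variant, though the record does not state this.

The fluorescent protein sequences sit where a TALE repeat array would be expected and appear to be the "stuffer", a placeholder to be replaced by a custom DNA-binding array. The record does not state the exchange mechanism or the reading-frame relationships. The result would be the "Left" arm of a TALE-linked deaminase pair.
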