Addgene plasmid #187162: TALED_Left-stuffer-8e
Purpose: original vector to make all constructs
Depositing lab: Jin-Soo Kim. Depositing organization: Institute for Basic Science. Publication: Targeted A-to-G base editing in human mitochondrial DNA with programmable deaminases. Cho SI, Lee S, Mok YG, Lim K, Lee J, Lee JM, Chung E, Kim JS. Cell. 2022 May 12;185(10):1764-1776.e12. doi: 10.1016/j.cell.2022.03.039. Epub 2022 Apr 25. PubMed 35472302.
Backbone
  Vector backbone: p3s
  Backbone size w/o insert (bp): 3670
  Total vector size (bp): 6470
  Vector type: Mammalian Expression
Growth in bacteria
  Bacterial resistance: Ampicillin, 100 μg/mL
  Growth temperature: 37°C
  Growth strain: DH5alpha
  Copy number: High Copy
Gene/Insert
  Gene/Insert name: stuffer-8e
  Species: Synthetic
  Insert size (bp): 2801
  Promoter: pCMV
  Cloning method: Gibson Cloning
  Sequencing primers: 5′ CGCAAATGGGCGGTAGGCGTG; 3′ TAGAAGGCACAGTCGAGG
Terms and licenses: Academic/Nonprofit Terms; Industry Terms: Not Available to Industry
How to cite: TALED_Left-stuffer-8e was a gift from Jin-Soo Kim (Addgene plasmid # 187162 ; http://n2t.net/addgene:187162 ; RRID:Addgene_187162)
